>Addgene plasmid #81006 | exon L-firefly | addgene full sequence | sequence record 158526 | Addgene next-generation full plasmid sequencing result
CTTCAAGAATTAATTCTATATTCTAAAAACACAAATGATACTTCTAAAAAAAAATCATGAATGGCATCAA
CTCTGAATCAAATCTTTGCAGATGCACCTACTTCTCATTTCCACTGTCACATCATTTTTCCAGATCTCGC
TGCCTGTTATGTGGCCCACAAACCAAGACACGTTTTATGGCCATTAAAGCTGGCTGATCGTCGCCAAACA
CCAAATACATAATGAATATGTACACATTCGAGAAAGAAGCGATCAAAGAAGCGTCTTCGGGCGGAGTAGG
AGAATGCGGAGGAGAAGGAGAACGAGCTGATCTAGTATCTCTCCACAATCCAATGCCAACTGACCAACTG
GCCATATTCGGAGCAATTTGAAGCCAATTTCCATCGCCTGGCGATCGCTCCATTCTTGGCTATATGTTTT
TCACCGTTACCCGGGGCCATTTTCAAAGACTCGTCGGCAAGATAAGATTGTGTCACTCGCTGTCTCTCTT
CATTTGTCGAAGAATGCTGAGGAATTTCGCGATGACGTCGGCGAGTATTTTGAAGAATGAGAATAATTTG
TATTTATACGAAAATCAGTTAGTGGAATTTTCTACAAAAACATGTTATCTATAGATAATTTTGTTGCAAA
ATATGTTGACTATGACAAAGATTGTATGTATATACCTTTAATGTATTCTCATTTTCTTATGTATTTATAA
TGGCAATGATGATACTGATGATATTTTAAGATGATGCCAGACCAAAAGGCTTGAATTTCTGCGTCTTTTG
CCGAACGCAGTGCATGTGCAATTGTTGTTTTTTGGAATATTCAATTTTCGGACTGTCCGCTTTGATTTCA
GTTTCTTGGCTTATTCAAAAAGCAAAGTAAAGCCAAAAAAGCGAGATGGCAATACCAAATGCGGCAAAAC
GGTAGTGGAAGGAAAGGGGTGCGGGGCAGCGGAAGGAAGGGTGGGGCGGGGCGTGGCGGGGTCTGTGGCT
GGGCGCGACGTCACCGACGTTGGAGCCACTCCTTTGACCATGTGTGCGTGTGTGTATTATTCGTGTCTCG
CCACTCGCCGGTTGTTTTTTTCTTTTTATGCTGCGCTCTCTCTAGCGCCATCTCGCTTACGCATGCTCAA
CGCACCGCATGTTGCCGTTTCCTTTTATGCGTCATTTTGGCTCGAAATAGGCAATTATTTAAACAAAGAT
TAGTCAACGAAAACGCTAAAATAAATAAGTCTACAATATGGTTACTTATTGCCATGTGTGTGCAGCCAAC
GATAGCAACAAAAGCAACAACACAGGTGGCTTTCCCTCTTTCACTTTTTGTTTGCAAGCCGCGTGCGAGC
AAGACGGCACGACCGGCAAACGCAATTACGCTGACAAAGAGCAGACGAAGTTTTGGCGAAAAACATCAAG
GCGCCTGATACGAATGCATTTGCAATAACAATTGCGATATTTAATATTGTTTATGAAGCTGTTTGACTTC
AAAACACACAAAAAAAAAAATAAAACAAATTATTTGAAAGAGAATTAGGAATCGGACGCTTATCGTTAGG
GTAACAACAAGAAATGCTTACTGAGTCACAGCCTCTGGAAAACTGCCGCAAGCCAGAGAGAGAGAGAAAA
AGAGGGAGAGCAGCTTAGACCGCATGTGCTTGTGTGTGAGGCGTCTCTCTCTTCGTCTCTGTTGCGCAAA
CGCATAGACTGCACTGAAAAAATCGATTACCTATTTTTTATGAATGAATATTTGCACTATTACTATTCAA
AACTATTAAGATAGCAATCACATTCAATAGCCAAATACTATACCACCTGAGCGATGCAACGAAATGATCA
ATTTGAGCAAAAATGCTGCATATTTAGGACGGCATCATTATAGAAATGCTTCTTGCTGTGTACTTTTCTC
TCGTCTGGCAGCTGTTTCGCCGTTATTGTTAAAACCGGCTTAAGTTAGGTGTGTTTTCTACGACTAGTGA
ATGCCCTACTAGAAGATGTGTGTTGCACAAAATGTCCCTGGAATAACCAATTTGAAGTGCAGATAGCAGT
AAACGTAAGCTAATATGAATATTATTTAACTGTAATGTTTTAATATCGCTGGACATTACTAATAAACCCA
CTATAAACACATGTACATATGTATGTTTTGGCATACAATGAGTAGTTGGGGAAAAAATGTGTAAAAGCAC
CGTGACCATCACAGCATAAAGATAACCAGCTGAAGTATCGAATATGAGTAACCCCCAAATTGAATCACAT
GCCGCAACTGATAGGACCCATGGAAGTACACTCTTCATGGCGATATACAAGACACACACAAGCACGAACA
CCCAGTTGCGGAGGAAATTCTCCGTAAATGAAAACCCAATCGGCGAACAATTCATACCCATATATGGTAA
AAGTTTTGAACGCGACTTGAGAGCGGAGAGCATTGCGGCTGATAAGGTTTTAGCGCTAAGCGGGCTTTAT
AAAACGGGCTGCGGGACCAGTTTTCATATCACTACCGTTTGAGTTCTTGTGCTGTGTGGATACTCCTCCC
GACACAAAGCCGCTCCATCAGCCAGCAGTCGTCTAATCCAGAGACCCCGGATCGGGGTACCATGGCATTA
GAAGATGTACATCTGCCACAAAGACCCATACTGCAGGATATTTTATACTATATGGACAGAATATTTACGG
TTATATTCTTCTTGGAAATGTTAATCAAGTGGTTGGCGCTCGGCTTCAAAGTGTACTTCACCAACGCGTG
GTGTTGGCTCGATTTCGTGATTGTCATGGTAAGTCCACCGGTTACCCAAGTAGATCGCTCCCCAATCAGC
TTTCGGACCTCAATATTTTGTTTGCCGAACGTATCGAAACCGTTTAAAACTTAACCAACCACAAGACCCT
GGACCGAAATGAATTGAGTTACTTGAAGACGATTTAAGACTTTTCAGTTAAGCCTTTAGTCTGTATGCCT
TATTCCCGCCCCGAAATCGCTGTGTACTGCTTAGGGCAGTATGACAGATGTCTTGAGAAACCCAGCTCGT
CCCGAGTTTGTATCTAAAGTGTATATTGAGAACCGTTGTATGATATAAAGCCAAAGAACAAGTAACTAGT
ACACTGTAACGAGTAACGAGTAAACGTAAAGAATTTGTTTGATATTACCATAGGTTAGCATAGTTATTCA
CATTAGCTTAGTACGATAAGTGCCCTCTATACATATACTCGTATATAGATCATCCCTATAGACATAGCTT
ATCCAACTTTGAGTTTCGTTTTGAGTTACCCGCCAATCTAAATCGCCCATCTAGCTGTCGCTAATTAATT
TGGCCGCGGTCTGGTCCGGGGCCGATGATGTGCCCGCCTTTCGCTCGATGCGAACTCTGCGCGCCTAGCG
ACCTCTGCGGGCAGTTTCGCGCTGGGAGGGCATGAAAGTAAGTAGCGTCCACCACAGCCTCTCTATCTCT
CTATCTCTCTCTCTCTCTCTCGCTGTCTCTGTGTGTCTCTCTTGCTCTTTCTCCTCCTTAAAAGTTCTAA
GCTAAGCTCAGACTAAATTCCTATATATGTTTCTCGCTGTGTAACTTTCCCTCATTCGCATTCACTGTTG
TCTCTATGTGTGTGCGGGTGGGTGTGTGTGCGTGCGTGTATGTGTGTGTGTGCTAAGTATACAACTAATA
ATACTCAATAGCTATATACATTCGTTAAATGTTGTTGCTTCACTAACAAACTGAGTTCCTTACTTGCGGT
CTATCTAAATGGCGAGCTCTACAATCTTCAATCACATTTGTATCTTTAAAAAAACTGTTATACTTCAACC
GCTACGATCTTCAGCTGGGTTGTACACGGTGCAGCGACTATTTGAATAATTGTAAAGCGCCGTTTACAAC
TATCGCAAAACGGTTGAAAGCTTTTAGGATCGAACATTGACCGCAACTTCGTTGGCAAAGCGCTTTAATT
CCCGCCTCCGAAATTGTTATACACACACAAAATACATGTTCGAGCAATGTTATTAATCACCGTCAGTTTT
CAATATTGTGTTCTGAGCATACATATATCGATATTTAAGCCATCTATGTGCGTGTGTATCTATGGGTATA
CGTGGTTTTCTTTCGCTCAATATGTGTGTGCTAAACGCTACAATCCGTCCAAGCCGAATCGCTCACATTG
CGCCCAGGGCAGCGCCATGCTAAGTGTTATACCGGCCAGTTCTGTACATTTTCTGCTGCCTGTTAATGTT
GATGTAATTTACTCCTACATATGTTTGTCCCTGCCAAACCCCAAATATATATACATATATATATTGATAC
CATTGTCCCTATATATACAAATATTGTTGCGTGTAAATGTAAAGTAAAAGTAAAATCTACAAGCCAACCG
CAATATCTTCAAGAAGCTTTGTAGGCATTGTATTCCATTGCTGCCGTCGCGCGCTTCAGCTTAGCTGCCT
ACATTGTATAACAGTAGCGTAATCATACGGTTATAGTTTAAACAAGTAATCTAGGACCATTGATACACAT
ACATACATAGGTCAGTCATAGCTTTTAAACTGTACTATATATAATATTCCTACGTATATAATGAAATTAG
AAATAGGAACCATACATGCAACACGATTGGTCAGCTAATGTAACTGTTATACGAGTACAAGCGTATAATA
ACTTGTGTATAAGTAGTTTGGTTCAATAACTAGCCATAGCTTAGTCATTGGTAGCAATACCTCCCCCAGA
ACCTCGAAACCCCATGTACACTCCCAGTTGCCAAGTCCGAACCCCTAGATCGTTTTGGTTGTCTTAGACA
GTTAGTCCTAGTTAATCCCATTACCAAAGCCACGTCCACATGAACACAACGAATTTGAACCGGAACTGGA
CCCCTTCCCTCGCCACGGCCTCCAACTTAGCGGCACAAAACTATATCTATCCGTATAGGTGTATGTATGT
ACATACCAAATGTATATCCCCATAATTGTTAAAAAGCGAACCACGCAAAAGGGCCACAACTGCACTGAAT
TGTACAAACAAGAAGTATAACAAACAAATGTAACCAAATATACCAAAAACTTCACGACGCTCAGTCGTTA
GTGTATAGATATCGAAATCGTTTACTCGTATATGTATATATACTGTATATTCAACCACAATCAGTACAAT
CAGAACAACAACCAGATGTCGAGTATTCGATAAATCGCTCATACGCAGTGGTGGCAGTGTTTTACTTACA
ACAAACGACGCTCCAATCGCGTCCCGTCTCACACCAACAGATATCGCTTGGTCTGGGCTAACTTAACTGA
GCTCTTTTCCATCTGGGGCTAAACTCACCCCAAGATTAACTTCAGTCCAGTGCAAACTGGGATCCACAAT
ACCCAATCGAGTCCGGCAGCAAAGTTTGAGCAAAAATGTGTCAACATAGAGACAGATCAAGACAGGAAAA
CCAAAAGCCGAAAGCCATTTTTCAATGAGAACCTAGTGATGAGGTCGCACGACTGCACAATGGACTCATT
GAGGTCCCTGCATACGCCGCGACCAACACCAAATTCGTCATAAAGTAAAGTTTGTATATATTAGAATAAT
CTATCGAATCATGGAACATCCATTCTCGATCTCTCGTCAATCGTTTCGTTTCGTTTCGTTTCGTCCATGG
CGTATGCATGCCGAATTCGTCCATTGTGGAGTGTGGTGCGGCTGGTGGTGCAAACAATCGTAGGAAACAA
TCGATTTAGACAGACCTAGCCTAGTTCCCAAAGTCATAACTCTCTCTGTAACTCTCTGGATGTGCCGTCT
CCCCCCCAAAAGATCCTTTGCTATCAAGAAAGGACCTACCCGATTTCAGTAATTCGTACTCGTACTCGTA
TCGAACAACACACACACACACTCAGCTCTCGTCTCTCTATGTATGTCTCACCCAGAGCAGTTATCGTATA
CCTACTACTACTATATACCCTTGGATTGAACCGAAACTACTTCCAATACACATCGAACCAATCCGAAAAA
CAATCGTTAACGAACCGAACCCACAGTAATCTACATATACGTACTTTATATGCATATGTGTTAACCTGTT
TTGTGTGTATGTGTCTACGTCTATAAGTGTTACCATCTATGTATTTGCCAGAATATATACATATAATCGT
ACAAGCTATATTATGTAACAACTATCGTACTACACTAGGCTATTGTTTAAGAACATGTTTTGTCTAAGTC
AGAAGAGCGCATTGGTAATATGCAAGTAAGTTCTCCGAACCCATAGGGCCCCTGCCACGCCCCGTTCTGC
CCCTTTTTTTGCCTTTGACCCCTTTTTGTCGAACAGCAGCTGCAGCTGCATTTGAAAAACAACAACGGCG
CGGATTAATCTCTTTAAAGCTTCTTTTCGTTAGACAGACAGAAACTAAAACTTAAAACTTAAAAAAAAAA
AACAAAAAAAAAAACCCAAAACCCGATACCGAAAAAACCGAACAAAGTACCGAAAAATGAAAGATAAATC
ACTTTTGCTTTATTTACAAAGAATCTCTAAGTATGCAACTAAATATGTTAAACTTGGCACTATTCGAACT
ATATCGAAACTAGGTATCGCTTATCAACTTCGTTGCTTCACTTGTTGGAGCTGGTGGTATTCAAGCCTTC
AAGACTATGCGAACGTTAAGAGCACTGAGACCACTACGTGCCATGTCCCGTATGCAGGGCATGAGGGTAC
GTACTTTCCATACATACTCGTAACAACCCAATACCAAACCAATATCAAATCAAATCAAATCGAAACCAAT
TACCACAACAAAAAATACTTACCAACAAACAAACAAACAATTTCATCAATCAGTATCAGTATCAGTATCA
GTAGCATATCGTATATCGTATCTCAATCCAGCAAATAGCGCCAAATCTCATCATAACTAATACTGGCGAC
TCCTTTACGCCGATACAACCTCTCTACTCGAACTCGTTAACACCAGCCATTCATTTCAAACTAACAGCAA
CCGATCCGAATTGTGTAGCTATAGAAATTGAAACGTGCATAGCTTTACAGTTAACCATTTGGATTGATGG
GCTCATAACCATGATAATCTGCATCAGTGAAGCAGTTGAATTCATTTGTTGCATCCGTAATTTGTAAAAC
TTATGAAATTATCAACATAAATCGTAATTGATTGACTGATTAGATGCTAATTACCCAACAACTTACTCAA
ATCTCTCTCTCTCATCGATCAGCCGAACACAAAAACCACACTCCAAGTACTAGAGTTAATCTTAGCTATC
GTTAATCGTTATTCTTACATACTTACTTATGCATATTGTTATAAATAATTAGACAACTGTTTTGCCTTGC
CTTCTCTCACACACAAGTTGCGTCTTGCTCGATCTCTTTTTCGCTCTAGCTAGCTCGCTCTGTCTATCTC
TCTCTGTTTCTCTCTCTCTCTCTCTCTCTCTCTCTCTTATTTTGACCTACTATCCACATCCTTTATTGAT
TGTCCACTCGGCTCACACTTAGAATATAATTGGCTCATCAGAACAAAGAAATTCGCTTAAACAGCTTAAC
CAATTGACGACTATCGGTCGAGTCCTATGCTTGCCAAGTACTGTAGAACCGATCGAACATTATAATTAGA
ATTATCATCGCCTTATGTACCAGCCACACAACTTTTGATTCTACTCGTACTTTGACCATCTCATCTAGTC
ACGTACTTAGTCTCTAGTTTAAGTTAACTCTTAGCTAATTTTGTCGCATATACTTAATAACTTCAAGTTG
AACATGTGCTTGTTTGTTCGCAAATGAACCGTTATGCTGTTGCCCGTTGTGCCTAACTGTTATATATGTA
TGTAGTATTGTAAAGTAAACGGCTGCCTTGGCTTGGCTCAGTGTTGAGAATCGCACGTCGCCTGCAAGTA
GTGTTAGTCAGCACACCGAGAAAGTCTCCATTGCACTCACACAGTCGCACGCTTTCATCTCATACACAAT
AAAAAAATTTAAAAAAAAAAACAATTATTCATCTATACAGCAATACACTCATTCACAAAACAACCATGTA
CACGCAATAACACACATCTGTACATCAACATCATTATTCTTAAGTCTGATACTAACTTGAACTAGTGTAT
ACTGATAATTATATATCTATATATTCCCAACTGACTAAATAACTCTCTGCATTTATTGTATTATATTCTA
TCCCCTCTCCCCGCCCTCGCCTCGCCTCGCCTTGCCTCGCATCACCCATACACCCATGTATCCCAACTAC
TACAACAACCAATAAAACAACCAACCAACCAATCCATCGATAACTCAACTCCCAATCATCATCGACGTTG
CCAACGACGACCCAATCGATTAACGATCGAATGATTGATCAATCAATCCACGAATTCAACAAAACAAAAA
ACCAAACCAAATTCAGGTCGTCGTTAATGCGCTGGTACAAGCTATACCGTCCATCTTCAATGTGCTATTG
GTGTGTCTAATATTTTGGCTAATTTTTGCCATAATGGGTGTACAGCTTTTTGCTGGAAAATATTTTAAGT
CTAGAATGGAAGACGCCAAAAACATAAAGAAAGGCCCGGCGCCATTCTATCCGCTGGAAGATGGAACCGC
TGGAGAGCAACTGCATAAGGCTATGAAGAGATACGCCCTGGTTCCTGGAACAATTGCTTTTACAGATGCA
CATATCGAGGTGGACATCACTTACGCTGAGTACTTCGAAATGTCCGTTCGGTTGGCAGAAGCTATGAAAC
GATATGGGCTGAATACAAATCACAGAATCGTCGTATGCAGTGAAAACTCTCTTCAATTCTTTATGCCGGT
GTTGGGCGCGTTATTTATCGGAGTTGCAGTTGCGCCCGCGAACGACATTTATAATGAACGTGAATTGCTC
AACAGTATGGGCATTTCGCAGCCTACCGTGGTGTTCGTTTCCAAAAAGGGGTTGCAAAAAATTTTGAACG
TGCAAAAAAAGCTCCCAATCATCCAAAAAATTATTATCATGGATTCTAAAACGGATTACCAGGGATTTCA
GTCGATGTACACGTTCGTCACATCTCATCTACCTCCCGGTTTTAATGAATACGATTTTGTGCCAGAGTCC
TTCGATAGGGACAAGACAATTGCACTGATCATGAACTCCTCTGGATCTACTGGTCTGCCTAAAGGTGTCG
CTCTGCCTCATAGAACTGCCTGCGTGAGATTCTCGCATGCCAGAGATCCTATTTTTGGCAATCAAATCAT
TCCGGATACTGCGATTTTAAGTGTTGTTCCATTCCATCACGGTTTTGGAATGTTTACTACACTCGGATAT
TTGATATGTGGATTTCGAGTCGTCTTAATGTATAGATTTGAAGAAGAGCTGTTTCTGAGGAGCCTTCAGG
ATTACAAGATTCAAAGTGCGCTGCTGGTGCCAACCCTATTCTCCTTCTTCGCCAAAAGCACTCTGATTGA
CAAATACGATTTATCTAATTTACACGAAATTGCTTCTGGTGGCGCTCCCCTCTCTAAGGAAGTCGGGGAA
GCGGTTGCCAAGAGGTTCCATCTGCCAGGTATCAGGCAAGGATATGGGCTCACTGAGACTACATCAGCTA
TTCTGATTACACCCGAGGGGGATGATAAACCGGGCGCGGTCGGTAAAGTTGTTCCATTTTTTGAAGCGAA
GGTTGTGGATCTGGATACCGGGAAAACGCTGGGCGTTAATCAAAGAGGCGAACTGTGTGTGAGAGGTCCT
ATGATTATGTCCGGTTATGTAAACAATCCGGAAGCGACCAACGCCTTGATTGACAAGGATGGATGGCTAC
ATTCTGGAGACATAGCTTACTGGGACGAAGACGAACACTTCTTCATCGTTGACCGCCTGAAGTCTCTGAT
TAAGTACAAAGGCTATCAGGTGGCTCCCGCTGAATTGGAATCCATCTTGCTCCAACACCCCAACATCTTC
GACGCAGGTGTCGCAGGTCTTCCCGACGATGACGCCGGTGAACTTCCCGCCGCCGTTGTTGTTTTGGAGC
ACGGAAAGACGATGACGGAAAAAGAGATCGTGGATTACGTCGCCAGTCAAGTAACAACCGCGAAAAAGTT
GCGCGGAGGAGTTGTGTTTGTGGACGAAGTACCGAAAGGTCTTACCGGAAAACTCGACGCAAGAAAAATC
AGAGAGATCCTCATAAAGGCCAAGAAGGGCGGAAAGATCGCCGTGTAAGCGGCCGCTCGAGTCTAGAGGG
CCCGCGGTTCGAAGGTAAGCCTATCCCTAACCCTCTCCTCGGTCTCGATTCTACGCGTACCGGTCATCAT
CACCATCACCATTGAGTTTAAACCCGCTGATCAGCCTCGACTGTGCCTTCTAAGGCCTGAGCTCGCTGAT
CAGCCTCGATCGAGGATCCAGACATGATAAGATACATTGATGAGTTTGGACAAACCACAACTAGAATGCA
GTGAAAAAAATGCTTTATTTGTGAAATTTGTGATGCTATTGCTTTATTTGTAACCATTATAAGCTGCAAT
AAACAAGTTAACAACAACAATTGCATTCATTTTATGTTTCAGGTTCAGGGGGAGGTGTGGGAGGTTTTTT
AAAGCAAGTAAAACCTCTACAAATGTGGTATGGCTGATTATGATCAGTCGACCGATGCCCTTGAGAGCCT
TCAACCCAGTCAGCTCCTTCCGGTGGGCGCGGGGCATGACTATCGTCGCCGCACTTATGACTGTCTTCTT
TATCATGCAACTCGTAGGACAGGTGCCGGCAGCGCTCTGGGTCATTTTCGGCGAGGACCGCTTTCGCTGG
AGCGCGACGATGATCGGCCTGTCGCTTGCGGTATTCGGAATCTTGCACGCCCTCGCTCAAGCCTTCGTCA
CTGGTCCCGCCACCAAACGTTTCGGCGAGAAGCAGGCCATTATCGCCGGCATGGCGGCCGACGCGCTGGG
CTACGTCTTGCTGGCGTTCGCGACGCGAGGCTGGATGGCCTTCCCCATTATGATTCTTCTCGCTTCCGGC
GGCATCGGGATGCCCGCGTTGCAGGCCATGCTGTCCAGGCAGGTAGATGACGACCATCAGGGACAGCTTC
AAGGCCAGCAAAAGGCCAGGAACCGTAAAAAGGCCGCGTTGCTGGCGTTTTTCCATAGGCTCCGCCCCCC
TGACGAGCATCACAAAAATCGACGCTCAAGTCAGAGGTGGCGAAACCCGACAGGACTATAAAGATACCAG
GCGTTTCCCCCTGGAAGCTCCCTCGTGCGCTCTCCTGTTCCGACCCTGCCGCTTACCGGATACCTGTCCG
CCTTTCTCCCTTCGGGAAGCGTGGCGCTTTCTCATAGCTCACGCTGTAGGTATCTCAGTTCGGTGTAGGT
CGTTCGCTCCAAGCTGGGCTGTGTGCACGAACCCCCCGTTCAGCCCGACCGCTGCGCCTTATCCGGTAAC
TATCGTCTTGAGTCCAACCCGGTAAGACACGACTTATCGCCACTGGCAGCAGCCACTGGTAACAGGATTA
GCAGAGCGAGGTATGTAGGCGGTGCTACAGAGTTCTTGAAGTGGTGGCCTAACTACGGCTACACTAGAAG
GACAGTATTTGGTATCTGCGCTCTGCTGAAGCCAGTTACCTTCGGAAAAAGAGTTGGTAGCTCTTGATCC
GGCAAACAAACCACCGCTGGTAGCGGTGGTTTTTTTGTTTGCAAGCAGCAGATTACGCGCAGAAAAAAAG
GATCTCAAGAAGATCCTTTGATCTTTTCTACGGGGTCTGACGCTCAGTGGAACGAAAACTCACGTTAAGG
GATTTTGGTCATGAGATTATCAAAAAGGATCTTCACCTAGATCCTTTTAAATTAAAAATGAAGTTTTAAA
TCAATCTAAAGTATATATGAGTAAACTTGGTCTGACAGTTACCAATGCTTAATCAGTGAGGCACCTATCT
CAGCGATCTGTCTATTTCGTTCATCCATAGTTGCCTGACTCCCCGTCGTGTAGATAACTACGATACGGGA
GGGCTTACCATCTGGCCCCAGTGCTGCAATGATACCGCGAGACCCACGCTCACCGGCTCCAGATTTATCA
GCAATAAACCAGCCAGCCGGAAGGGCCGAGCGCAGAAGTGGTCCTGCAACTTTATCCGCCTCCATCCAGT
CTATTAATTGTTGCCGGGAAGCTAGAGTAAGTAGTTCGCCAGTTAATAGTTTGCGCAACGTTGTTGCCAT
TGCTGCAGGCATCGTGGTGTCACGCTCGTCGTTTGGTATGGCTTCATTCAGCTCCGGTTCCCAACGATCA
AGGCGAGTTACATGATCCCCCATGTTGTGCAAAAAAGCGGTTAGCTCCTTCGGTCCTCCGATCGTTGTCA
GAAGTAAGTTGGCCGCAGTGTTATCACTCATGGTTATGGCAGCACTGCATAATTCTCTTACTGTCATGCC
ATCCGTAAGATGCTTTTCTGTGACTGGTGAGTACTCAACCAAGTCATTCTGAGAATAGTGTATGCGGCGA
CCGAGTTGCTCTTGCCCGGCGTCAACACGGGATAATACCGCGCCACATAGCAGAACTTTAAAAGTGCTCA
TCATTGGAAAACGTTCTTCGGGGCGAAAACTCTCAAGGATCTTACCGCTGTTGAGATCCAGTTCGATGTA
ACCCACTCGTGCACCCAACTGATCTTCAGCATCTTTTACTTTCACCAGCGTTTCTGGGTGAGCAAAAACA
GGAAGGCAAAATGCCGCAAAAAAGGGAATAAGGGCGACACGGAAATGTTGAATACTCATACTCTTCCTTT
TTCAATATTATTGAAGCATTTATCAGGGTTATTGTCTCATGAGCGGATACATATTTGAATGTATTTAGAA
AAATAAACAAATAGGGGTTCCGCGCACATTTCCCCGAAAAGTGCCACCTGACGTCTAAGAAACCATTATT
ATCATGACATTAACCTATAAAAATAGGCGTATCACGAGGCCCTTTCGT
Features (pLannotate 1.2.2; 10 found; start..end, strand, type, name):
     56..2565    +  promoter       Ac5 promoter: Drosophila melanogaster actin 5C promoter
   6362..6384    -  promoter       URA3 promoter (fragment): S. cerevisiae URA3
   8476..10128   +  CDS            luciferase: firefly luciferase; luc+; enhanced luc+ version of the luciferase gene
  10164..10205   +  CDS            V5 tag: epitope tag from simian virus 5
  10305..10439   -  polyA_signal   SV40 poly(A) signal: SV40 polyadenylation signal
  10462..10546   -  CDS            large T antigen (fragment): large T antigen from SV40 (simian virus 40)
  10547..10994   +  CDS            TcR (fragment): tetracycline efflux protein; tet; confers resistance to tetracycline
  11040..11628   -  rep_origin     ori: high-copy-number ColE1/pMB1/pBR322/pUC origin of replication
  11799..12659   -  CDS            AmpR: β-lactamase; bla; confers resistance to ampicillin, carbenicillin, and related antibiotics
  12660..12764   -  promoter       AmpR promoter: bla
