[The description below was written by a language model from this plasmid's Addgene catalogue record and pLannotate feature annotations shown in this document.]
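Description:
exon L-firefly is an insect-cell expression plasmid built on the pAc5.1 backbone and designed as a luciferase-based mini-gene reporter of alternative splicing at exon 25 of the Drosophila melanogaster voltage-gated sodium channel gene paralytic (para, DmNav). It is propagated in E. coli through a high-copy ColE1/pUC-type origin and selected with ampicillin via the β-lactamase gene and its native promoter. The sequenced plasmid is about 12.9 kb.

Expression is driven by the constitutive Drosophila actin 5C promoter. Downstream, cloned between KpnI and NotI, lies a para genomic fragment spanning exon 24 to exon 26. It appears to correspond to the largely unannotated region between the promoter and the luciferase coding sequence in the feature table. The short "URA3 promoter" fragment called within this stretch is most likely a chance match. The insert is fused at its C-terminal end to firefly luciferase (luc+). A vector-derived V5 epitope sequence and an SV40 polyadenylation signal lie further downstream, though the record does not say whether the V5 tag is translated.

The catalogue notes that a termination codon was inserted in exon K, and the plasmid name indicates that exon L is the other alternative form of exon 25. The implied logic is that transcripts including exon K terminate translation prematurely and yield no luciferase. Transcripts including exon L would maintain the reading frame, so firefly luminescence would report exon L usage. The small large T antigen and tetracycline-resistance fragments annotated near the poly(A) region look like backbone remnants rather than functional genes. The construct is intended for transfection into Drosophila cells to measure how manipulations alter para exon 25 splice choice, a question tied in the associated work to seizure suppression.
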