Addgene plasmid #81006: exon L-firefly
Purpose: luciferase based mini-gene to report splicing at exon 25 in Drosophila parayltic
Depositing lab: Richard Baines. Depositing organization: University of Manchester. Publication: Seizure suppression through manipulating splicing of a voltage-gated sodium channel. Lin WH, He M, Baines RA. Brain. 2015 Apr;138(Pt 4):891-901. doi: 10.1093/brain/awv012. Epub 2015 Feb 12. PubMed 25681415.
Backbone
  Vector backbone: pAc5.1
  Backbone manufacturer: Invitrogen
  Vector type: Insect Expression
Growth in bacteria
  Bacterial resistance: Ampicillin, 100 μg/mL
  Growth temperature: 37°C
  Growth strain: DH5alpha
  Copy number: Unknown
Gene/Insert
  Gene/Insert name: paralytic (alt names: para; DmNav)
  Species: D. melanogaster (fly)
  Mutation: spanning exon 24 to exon 26, termination codon inserted in exon K
  Entrez Gene: para (a.k.a. Dmel_CG9907, CG9907, DmNa[[V]], DmNa[[v]], DmNa[[v]]1, DmNav, DmNav1, Dmel\CG9907, Nav1, Ocd, Para, Scn1alpha, Shu, Shudderer, VSSC, bas, bss, l(1)14Da, l(1)ESHS48, lincRNA.S9469, olfD, par, para13-5, sbl, sbl-1)
  Promoter: P-AC5 (Actin 5C)
  Tag / fusion protein: firefly luciferase (C terminal on insert)
  Cloning method: Restriction Enzyme; 5′ cloning site KpnI (not destroyed); 3′ cloning site NotI (not destroyed)
  Sequencing primers: 5′ AC5; 3′ BGH-rev
Terms and licenses: Academic/Nonprofit Terms; Industry Terms: Not Available to Industry
How to cite: exon L-firefly was a gift from Richard Baines (Addgene plasmid # 81006 ; http://n2t.net/addgene:81006 ; RRID:Addgene_81006)
