>Addgene plasmid #81006 | exon L-firefly | addgene partial sequence | sequence record 156405 | LucNRev 5'-CCTTATGCAGTTGCTCTCC-3'
GAATGGCGCCGGGCCTTTCTTTATGTTTTTGGCGTCTTCCATTCTAGACTTAAAATATTTTCCAGCAAAA
AGCTGTACACCCATTATGGCAAAAATTAGCCAAAATATTAGACACACCAATAGCACATTGAAGATGGACG
GTATAGCTTGTACCAGCGCATTAACGACGACCTGAATTTGGTTTGGTTTTTTGTTTTGTTGAATTCGTGG
ATTGATTGATCAATCATTCGATCGTTAATCGATTGGGTCGTCGTTGGCAACGTCGATGATGATTGGGAGT
TGAGTTATCGATGGATTGGTTGGTTGGTTGTTTTATTGGTTGTTGTAGTAGTTGGGATACATGGGTGTAT
GGGTGATGCGAGGCAAGGCGAGGCGAGGCGAGGGCGGGGAGAGGGGATAGAATATAATACAATAAATGCA
GAGAGTTATTTAGTCAGTTGGGAATATATAGATATATAATTATCAGTATACACTAGTTCAAGTTAGTATC
AGACTTAAGAATAATGATGTTGATGTACAGATGTGTGTTATTGCGTGTACATGGTTGTTTTGTGAATGAG
TGTATTGCTGTATAGATGAATAATTGTTTTTTTTTTTAAATTTTTTTATTGTGTATGAGATGAAAGCGTG
CGACTGTGTGAGTGCAATGGAGACTTTCTCGGTGTGCTGACTAACACTACTTGCAGGCGACGTGCGATTC
TCAACACTGAGCCAAGCCAAGGCAGCCGTTTACTTTACAATACTACATACATATATAACAGTTAGGCACA
ACGGGCAACAGCATAACGGTTCATTTGCGAACAAACAAGCACATGTTCAACTTGAAGTTATTAAGTATAT
GCGACAAAATTAGCTAAGAGTTAACTTAAACTAGAGACTAAGTACGTGACTAGATGAGATGGTCAAAGTA
CGAGTAGAATCAAAAGTTGTGTGGCTGGTACATAAGGCGATGATAATTCTAATTATAATG
