>Addgene plasmid #81006 | exon L-firefly | addgene partial sequence | sequence record 158527 | AC5 5'-ACACAAAGCCGCTCCATCAG-3'
GAGACCCCGGATCGGGGTACCATGGCATTAGAAGATGTACATCTGCCACAAAGACCCATACTGCAGGATA
TTTTATACTATATGGACAGAATATTTACGGTTATATTCTTCTTGGAAATGTTAATCAAGTGGTTGGCGCT
CGGCTTCAAAGTGTACTTCACCAACGCGTGGTGTTGGCTCGATTTCGTGATTGTCATGGTAAGTCCACCG
GTTACCCAAGTAGATCGCTCCCCAATCAGCTTTCGGACCTCAATATTTTGTTTGCCGAACGTATCGAAAC
CGTTTAAAACTTAACCAACCACAAGACCCTGGACCGAAATGAATTGAGTTACTTGAAGACGATTTAAGAC
TTTTCAGTTAAGCCTTTAGTCTGTATGCCTTATTCCCGCCCCGAAATCGCTGTGTACTGCTTAGGGCAGT
ATGACAGATGTCTTGAGAAACCCAGCTCGTCCCGAGTTTGTATCTAAAGTGTATATTGAGAACCGTTGTA
TGATATAAAGCCAAAGAACAAGTAACTAGTACACTGTAACGAGTAACGAGTAAACGTAAAGAATTTGTTT
GATATTACCATAGGTTAGCATAGTTATTCACATTAGCTTAGTACGATAAGTGCCCTCTATACATATACTC
GTATATAGATCATCCCTATAGACATAGCTTATCCAACTTTGAGTTTCGTTTTGAGTTACCCGCCAATCTA
AATCGCCCATCTAGCTGTCGCTAATTAATTTGGCCGCGGTCTGGTCCGGGGCCGATGATGTGCCCGCCTT
TCGCTCGATGCGAACTCTGCGCGCCTAGCGACCTCTGCGGGCAGTTTCGCGCTGGGAGGGCATGAAAGTA
AGTAGCGTCCACCACAGCCTCTCTATCTCTCTATCTCTCTCTCTCTCTCTCGCTGTCTCTGTGTGTCTCT
CTTGCTCTTTCTCCTCCTTAAAAGTTCTAAGCTAAGCTCAGACTAAATTCCTATATATGTTTCTCGCTGT
GTAACTTTCCCTCATTCGCATTCACTGTTGTCTCTATGTGTGTGCCGGTGGGTGTGTGTGCCTGCGTGTA
TGTGTGTGTGTGCTAAGTATACAACTAATAATACTCAATAGCTATATACATTCGT
